>Addgene plasmid #103089 | pUC19-B8I085 | addgene full sequence | sequence record 201739 | Addgene NGS Result
TCAGCGGGTGTTGGCGGGTGTCGGGGCTGGCTTAACTATGCGGCATCAGAGCAGATTGTACTGAGAGTGC
ACCATATGCGGTGTGAAATACCGCACAGATGCGTAAGGAGAAAATACCGCATCAGGCGCCATTCGCCATT
CAGGCTGCGCAACTGTTGGGAAGGGCGATCGGTGCGGGCCTCTTCGCTATTACGCCAGCTGGCGAAAGGG
GGATGTGCTGCAAGGCGATTAAGTTGGGTAACGCCAGGGTTTTCCCAGTCACGACGTTGTAAAACGACGG
CCAGTGTGCTGTCTCATCATTTTGGCAAAGAATTCGCGGCCGCCACCATGAAGTATACCCTCGGACTTGA
CGTGGGAATCGCTTCTGTTGGATGGGCAGTAATTGACAAGGATAACAATAAGATCATCGACTTGGGCGTA
AGGTGCTTCGATAAAGCAGAGGAATCTAAGACCGGGGAGTCTCTCGCTACCGCTCGCAGAATAGCCCGCG
GCATGAGAAGACGGATTTCAAGACGCTCCCAACGGCTTCGGCTTGTGAAAAAACTCTTTGTGCAGTACGA
GATTATTAAAGATAGCAGTGAGTTTAACAGAATATTCGACACTAGCAGAGATGGATGGAAAGACCCATGG
GAGCTGAGATATAACGCCCTCAGCCGCATACTCAAGCCCTATGAGCTTGTCCAGGTTCTTACCCACATTA
CGAAAAGACGAGGATTCAAGTCCAACAGAAAGGAGGATCTGTCAACGACGAAGGAGGGAGTCGTAATAAC
TTCTATAAAGAACAACTCAGAAATGCTGAGAACTAAAAACTATCGAACAATAGGAGAGATGATCTTCATG
GAAACCCCTGAAAATTCAAACAAGAGAAATAAGGTGGATGAGTACATTCATACCATTGCGAGGGAAGACC
TGCTGAACGAAATCAAATACATTTTCTCTATACAGAGAAAATTGGGGTCCCCCTTCGTGACCGAGAAGTT
GGAGCATGATTTTCTGAACATCTGGGAATTCCAACGCCCGTTCGCCAGTGGCGACAGCATACTGTCTAAG
GTGGGCAAATGCACTTTGCTCAAGGAGGAGCTGAGAGCACCCACCTCCTGTTATACTAGTGAATATTTCG
GGTTGCTGCAGAGCATTAATAATCTCGTCCTCGTTGAGGATAATAACACACTGACTCTGAACAACGACCA
GCGCGCCAAGATCATCGAGTACGCGCACTTTAAGAATGAAATAAAATACTCTGAGATCCGCAAACTTTTG
GATATTGAGCCAGAGATACTCTTTAAAGCTCATAACCTGACACACAAGAATCCTTCCGGAAATAACGAGA
GCAAGAAGTTCTATGAGATGAAGTCCTATCACAAACTGAAATCTACTCTGCCAACTGATATATGGGGAAA
GTTGCACAGCAACAAGGAATCTCTTGACAACCTCTTCTACTGTCTGACGGTCTATAAAAATGACAACGAG
ATAAAGGATTACTTGCAAGCAAATAACCTTGATTACCTGATCGAGTACATTGCAAAACTCCCTACCTTCA
ATAAATTTAAGCACCTTTCCCTGGTAGCGATGAAGAGGATAATTCCCTTCATGGAAAAGGGTTATAAGTA
CTCTGATGCCTGTAATATGGCAGAGCTCGATTTCACAGGATCATCTAAGCTCGAGAAGTGCAACAAACTG
ACTGTCGAGCCAATTATCGAAAATGTGACTAACCCTGTCGTGATCCGAGCCCTGACTCAAGCTAGAAAAG
TTATTAATGCTATTATACAGAAGTATGGTCTGCCATATATGGTCAACATTGAACTGGCCCGCGAGGCTGG
CATGACGCGGCAAGACAGAGATAACTTGAAGAAAGAGCACGAAAATAACCGGAAGGCACGCGAGAAGATC
AGCGACCTTATTAGGCAAAATGGTAGAGTAGCCTCAGGGTTGGACATCCTGAAATGGCGGCTGTGGGAGG
ACCAGGGGGGACGGTGTGCCTACTCCGGGAAGCCTATTCCTGTGTGTGATCTCCTGAATGATTCCCTGAC
TCAAATTGACCACATTTACCCCTACTCACGGAGCATGGATGACTCATATATGAACAAAGTGTTGGTTCTC
ACCGACGAAAATCAGAACAAGCGCAGTTACACACCATATGAGGTGTGGGGGTCTACAGAAAAGTGGGAGG
ACTTTGAAGCAAGAATTTACTCCATGCACTTGCCTCAGAGTAAGGAAAAGCGGCTCCTGAACCGGAACTT
CATCACGAAGGATCTGGACAGCTTTATTAGCAGAAATCTGAACGATACCCGATATATCAGTCGCTTCCTG
AAGAATTATATCGAGAGTTATCTGCAATTCTCCAACGACTCCCCCAAGAGCTGTGTGGTCTGCGTGAACG
GCCAGTGTACAGCCCAACTGCGGTCCAGATGGGGACTCAATAAGAACCGAGAAGAGAGCGATTTGCATCA
CGCTCTCGATGCCGCAGTCATAGCCTGCGCAGATCGGAAGATTATCAAAGAGATTACCAATTACTACAAC
GAAAGGGAGAACCACAATTATAAAGTAAAGTATCCCCTCCCTTGGCACAGTTTTAGGCAGGACCTGATGG
AGACACTCGCAGGTGTTTTCATTAGTCGCGCGCCCCGCAGGAAGATTACAGGACCCGCTCATGACGAAAC
CATACGCTCTCCCAAGCATTTCAACAAGGGCCTGACAAGCGTAAAGATTCCACTGACCACAGTCACACTG
GAGAAGCTCGAAACCATGGTAAAGAATACTAAAGGTGGGATATCCGACAAGGCAGTCTACAACGTACTCA
AGAACCGCTTGATCGAACACAACAATAAACCCCTTAAAGCTTTCGCGGAGAAAATCTATAAGCCATTGAA
AAATGGCACCAACGGCGCCATAATAAGAAGCATTAGGGTGGAGACTCCGAGCTACACCGGAGTGTTCAGA
AATGAGGGAAAAGGCATCTCTGATAACAGCCTCATGGTCCGCGTTGACGTGTTCAAGAAGAAAGACAAAT
ACTATTTGGTCCCCATATACGTTGCTCACATGATCAAAAAGGAACTGCCTAGCAAAGCCATCGTGCCTCT
CAAACCCGAAAGCCAATGGGAGCTTATTGACTCCACCCACGAATTCCTCTTCTCCCTGTACCAGAATGAC
TACCTGGTAATAAAAACCAAGAAGGGGATCACCGAGGGTTATTATCGGTCCTGTCATAGAGGCACAGGGA
GCCTGTCTTTGATGCCTCATTTCGCCAATAACAAAAATGTGAAGATTGACATCGGCGTAAGGACGGCTAT
TAGCATTGAAAAGTATAATGTTGACATTCTCGGGAACAAAAGTATTGTGAAGGGGGAACCCCGGAGGGGC
ATGGAAAAATACAATTCCTTCAAGTCTAATAGCAGGGCTGACCCCAAGAAGAAGAGGAAGGTGAGGTCCA
TGGTCATAGCTGTTTCCTGTGTGAAATTGTTATCCGCTCACAATTCCACACAACATACGAGCCGGAAGCA
TAAAGTGTAAAGCCTGGGGTGCCTAATGAGTGAGCTAACTCACATTAATTGCGTTGCGCTCACTGCCCGC
TTTCCAGTCGGGAAACCTGTCGTGCCAGCTGCATTAATGAATCGGCCAACGCGCGGGGAGAGGCGGTTTG
CGTATTGGGCGCTCTTCCGCTTCCTCGCTCACTGACTCGCTGCGCTCGGTCGTTCGGCTGCGTCTTCCGC
TTCCTCGCTCACTGACTCGCTGCGCTCGGTCGTTCGGCTGCGGCGAGCGGTATCAGCTCACTCAAAGGCG
GTAATACGGTTATCCACAGAATCAGGGGATAACGCAGGAAAGAACATGTGAGCAAAAGGCCAGCAAAAGG
CCAGGAACCGTAAAAAGGCCGCGTTGCTGGCGTTTTTCCATAGGCTCCGCCCCCCTGACGAGCATCACAA
AAATCGACGCTCAAGTCAGAGGTGGCGAAACCCGACAGGACTATAAAGATACCAGGCGTTTCCCCCTGGA
AGCTCCCTCGTGCGCTCTCCTGTTCCGACCCTGCCGCTTACCGGATACCTGTCCGCCTTTCTCCCTTCGG
GAAGCGTGGCGCTTTCTCATAGCTCACGCTGTAGGTATCTCAGTTCGGTGTAGGTCGTTCGCTCCAAGCT
GGGCTGTGTGCACGAACCCCCCGTTCAGCCCGACCGCTGCGCCTTATCCGGTAACTATCGTCTTGAGTCC
AACCCGGTAAGACACGACTTATCGCCACTGGCAGCAGCCACTGGTAACAGGATTAGCAGAGCGAGGTATG
TAGGCGGTGCTACAGAGTTCTTGAAGTGGTGGCCTAACTACGGCTACACTAGAAGAACAGTATTTGGTAT
CTGCGCTCTGCTGAAGCCAGTTACCTTCGGAAAAAGAGTTGGTAGCTCTTGATCCGGCAAACAAACCACC
GCTGGTAGCGGTGGTTTTTTTGTTTGCAAGCAGCAGATTACGCGCAGAAAAAAAGGATCTCAAGAAGATC
CTTTGATCTTTTCTACGGGGTCTGACGCTCAGTGGAACGAAAACTCACGTTAAGGGATTTTGGTCATGAG
ATTATCAAAAAGGATCTTCACCTAGATCCTTTTAAATTAAAAATGAAGTTTTAAATCAATCTAAAGTATA
TATGAGTAAACTTGGTCTGACAGTTACCAATGCTTAATCAGTGAGGCACCTATCTCAGCGATCTGTCTAT
TTCGTTCATCCATAGTTGCCTGACTCCCCGTCGTGTAGATAACTACGATACGGGAGGGCTTACCATCTGG
CCCCAGTGCTGCAATGATACCGCGAGACCCACGCTCACCGGCTCCAGATTTATCAGCAATAAACCAGCCA
GCCGGAAGGGCCGAGCGCAGAAGTGGTCCTGCAACTTTATCCGCCTCCATCCAGTCTATTAATTGTTGCC
GGGAAGCTAGAGTAAGTAGTTCGCCAGTTAATAGTTTGCGCAACGTTGTTGCCATTGCTACAGGCATCGT
GGTGTCACGCTCGTCGTTTGGTATGGCTTCATTCAGCTCCGGTTCCCAACGATCAAGGCGAGTTACATGA
TCCCCCATGTTGTGCAAAAAAGCGGTTAGCTCCTTCGGTCCTCCGATCGTTGTCAGAAGTAAGTTGGCCG
CAGTGTTATCACTCATGGTTATGGCAGCACTGCATAATTCTCTTACTGTCATGCCATCCGTAAGATGCTT
TTCTGTGACTGGTGAGTACTCAACCAAGTCATTCTGAGAATAGTGTATGCGGCGACCGAGTTGCTCTTGC
CCGGCGTCAATACGGGATAATACCGCGCCACATAGCAGAACTTTAAAAGTGCTCATCATTGGAAAACGTT
CTTCGGGGCGAAAACTCTCAAGGATCTTACCGCTGTTGAGATCCAGTTCGATGTAACCCACTCGTGCACC
CAACTGATCTTCAGCATCTTTTACTTTCACCAGCGTTTCTGGGTGAGCAAAAACAGGAAGGCAAAATGCC
GCAAAAAAGGGAATAAGGGCGACACGGAAATGTTGAATACTCATACTCTTCCTTTTTCAATATTATTGAA
GCATTTATCAGGGTTATTGTCTCATGAGCGGATACATATTTGAATGTATTTAGAAAAATAAACAAATAGG
GGTTCCGCGCACATTTCCCCGAAAAGTGCCACCTGACGTCTAAGAAACCATTATTATCATGACATTAACC
TATAAAAATAGGCGTATCACGAGGCCCTTTCGTCTCGCGCGTTTCGGTGATGACGGTGAAAACCTCTGAC
ACATGCAGCTCCCGGAGACGGTCACAGCTTGTCTGTAAGCGGATGCCGGGAGCAGACAAGCCCGTCAGGG
CGCG
Features (pLannotate 1.2.2; 11 found; start..end, strand, type, name):
     27..126     +  misc_feature   bom (fragment): basis of mobility region from pBR322
    132..286     -  CDS            lacZα (fragment): LacZα fragment of β-galactosidase; lacZ fragment
   3457..3473    -  protein_bind   lac operator: The lac repressor binds to the lac operator to inhibit transcription in E. coli. This inhibition can be relieved by adding lactose or isopropyl-β-D-thiogalactopyranoside (IPTG). lac repressor encoded by lacI
   3481..3511    -  promoter       lac promoter: promoter for the E. coli lac operon
   3526..3547    -  protein_bind   CAP binding site: CAP binding activates transcription in the presence of cAMP. E. coli catabolite activator protein
   3560..3652    -  CDS            lacI (fragment): lac repressor; lacI; The lac repressor binds to the lac operator to inhibit transcription in E. coli. This inhibition can be relieved by adding lactose or isopropyl-β-D-thiogalactopyranoside (IPTG).
   3654..3702    -  rep_origin     RSF ori (fragment): Plasmids containing the RSF 1030 origin of replication can be propagated in E. coli cells that contain additional plasmids with compatible origins.
   3885..4473    -  rep_origin     ori: high-copy-number ColE1/pMB1/pBR322/pUC origin of replication
   4644..5504    -  CDS            AmpR: β-lactamase; bla; confers resistance to ampicillin, carbenicillin, and related antibiotics
   5505..5609    -  promoter       AmpR promoter: bla
   5704..5739    +  CDS            rop (fragment): Rop protein, which maintains plasmids at low copy number; rop
