[The description below was written by a language model from this plasmid's Addgene catalogue record and pLannotate feature annotations shown in this document.]
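Description:
pUC19-B8I085 is a high-copy bacterial cloning plasmid that stores a synthetic Cas9 gene as a sequence template. The backbone is pUC19, propagated in E. coli through the high-copy ColE1/pUC-type origin and selected with ampicillin via the β-lactamase (AmpR) gene and its own promoter. The insert, recorded as about 3.1 kb and introduced by Gibson assembly, is the Cas9 coding gene designated B8I085 from Clostridium cellulolyticum strain H10, recoded for human codon usage.

The automated feature table, generated from the 5,814-nt full sequence, annotates only backbone elements. It does not call the Cas9 open reading frame itself, but a large unannotated gap lies between a residual lacZα fragment and the lac operator, lac promoter and CAP binding site. This is consistent with the insert sitting in the pUC19 cloning region and interrupting lacZα. The short hits labelled bom, lacI, RSF ori and rop are small fragments typical of pUC-derived backbone sequence rather than functional modules; in particular, the rop fragment does not imply low copy number.

No mammalian promoter, polyadenylation signal, nuclear localisation signal, epitope tag or guide RNA cassette appears in the record, so the plasmid is not a ready-to-use expression construct for human cells. As stated in its purpose, it serves as a template from which the human codon-optimised Cas9 orthologue can be amplified or subcloned into expression vectors. It originates from work on high-throughput assembly of multiple cas9 gene variants from tiled, sequence-verified oligonucleotides.
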