Addgene plasmid #103089: pUC19-B8I085
Purpose: Cas9 coding gene template with optimized sequence for human codon usage
Depositing lab: Duhee Bang. Depositing organization: Yonsei University. Publication: High-throughput construction of multiple cas9 gene variants via assembly of high-depth tiled and sequence-verified oligonucleotides. Cho N, Seo HN, Ryu T, Kwon E, Huh S, Noh J, Yeom H, Hwang B, Ha H, Lee JH, Kwon S, Bang D. Nucleic Acids Res. 2018 May 18;46(9):e55. doi: 10.1093/nar/gky112. PubMed 29529247.
Backbone
  Vector backbone: pUC19
  Backbone manufacturer: NEB(New England Biolabs)
  Vector type: CRISPR ; Cloning vector
Growth in bacteria
  Bacterial resistance: Ampicillin, 100 μg/mL
  Growth temperature: 37°C
  Growth strain: DH5alpha
  Copy number: High Copy
Gene/Insert
  Gene/Insert name: B8I085(Cas9 coding gene from Clostridium cellulolyticum (strain ATCC 35319 / DSM 5812 / JCM 6584 / H10))
  Insert size (bp): 3063
  Mutation: human codon-optimized
  Cloning method: Gibson Cloning
  Sequencing primers: 5′ gctgcaaggcgattaagttg; 3′ cggctcgtatgttgtgtgg
Terms and licenses: Academic/Nonprofit Terms; Industry Terms: Not Available to Industry
How to cite: pUC19-B8I085 was a gift from Duhee Bang (Addgene plasmid # 103089 ; http://n2t.net/addgene:103089 ; RRID:Addgene_103089)
