>Addgene plasmid #103089 | pUC19-B8I085 | depositor partial sequence | sequence record 195215 | B8I085
ATGAAGTATACCCTCGGACTTGACGTGGGAATCGCTTCTGTTGGATGGGCAGTAATTGACAAGGATAACA
ATAAGATCATCGACTTGGGCGTAAGGTGCTTCGATAAAGCAGAGGAATCTAAGACCGGGGAGTCTCTCGC
TACCGCTCGCAGAATAGCCCGCGGCATGAGAAGACGGATTTCAAGACGCTCCCAACGGCTTCGGCTTGTG
AAAAAACTCTTTGTGCAGTACGAGATTATTAAAGATAGCAGTGAGTTTAACAGAATATTCGACACTAGCA
GAGATGGATGGAAAGACCCATGGGAGCTGAGATATAACGCCCTCAGCCGCATACTCAAGCCCTATGAGCT
TGTCCAGGTTCTTACCCACATTACGAAAAGACGAGGATTCAAGTCCAACAGAAAGGAGGATCTGTCAACG
ACGAAGGAGGGAGTCGTAATAACTTCTATAAAGAACAACTCAGAAATGCTGAGAACTAAAAACTATCGAA
CAATAGGAGAGATGATCTTCATGGAAACCCCTGAAAATTCAAACAAGAGAAATAAGGTGGATGAGTACAT
TCATACCATTGCGAGGGAAGACCTGCTGAACGAAATCAAATACATTTTCTCTATACAGAGAAAATTGGGG
TCCCCCTTCGTGACCGAGAAGTTGGAGCATGATTTTCTGAACATCTGGGAATTCCAACGCCCGTTCGCCA
GTGGCGACAGCATACTGTCTAAGGTGGGCAAATGCACTTTGCTCAAGGAGGAGCTGAGAGCACCCACCTC
CTGTTATACTAGTGAATATTTCGGGTTGCTGCAGAGCATTAATAATCTCGTCCTCGTTGAGGATAATAAC
ACACTGACTCTGAACAACGACCAGCGCGCCAAGATCATCGAGTACGCGCACTTTAAGAATGAAATAAAAT
ACTCTGAGATCCGCAAACTTTTGGATATTGAGCCAGAGATACTCTTTAAAGCTCATAACCTGACACACAA
GAATCCTTCCGGAAATAACGAGAGCAAGAAGTTCTATGAGATGAAGTCCTATCACAAACTGAAATCTACT
CTGCCAACTGATATATGGGGAAAGTTGCACAGCAACAAGGAATCTCTTGACAACCTCTTCTACTGTCTGA
CGGTCTATAAAAATGACAACGAGATAAAGGATTACTTGCAAGCAAATAACCTTGATTACCTGATCGAGTA
CATTGCAAAACTCCCTACCTTCAATAAATTTAAGCACCTTTCCCTGGTAGCGATGAAGAGGATAATTCCC
TTCATGGAAAAGGGTTATAAGTACTCTGATGCCTGTAATATGGCAGAGCTCGATTTCACAGGATCATCTA
AGCTCGAGAAGTGCAACAAACTGACTGTCGAGCCAATTATCGAAAATGTGACTAACCCTGTCGTGATCCG
AGCCCTGACTCAAGCTAGAAAAGTTATTAATGCTATTATACAGAAGTATGGTCTGCCATATATGGTCAAC
ATTGAACTGGCCCGCGAGGCTGGCATGACGCGGCAAGACAGAGATAACTTGAAGAAAGAGCACGAAAATA
ACCGGAAGGCACGCGAGAAGATCAGCGACCTTATTAGGCAAAATGGTAGAGTAGCCTCAGGGTTGGACAT
CCTGAAATGGCGGCTGTGGGAGGACCAGGGGGGACGGTGTGCCTACTCCGGGAAGCCTATTCCTGTGTGT
GATCTCCTGAATGATTCCCTGACTCAAATTGACCACATTTACCCCTACTCACGGAGCATGGATGACTCAT
ATATGAACAAAGTGTTGGTTCTCACCGACGAAAATCAGAACAAGCGCAGTTACACACCATATGAGGTGTG
GGGGTCTACAGAAAAGTGGGAGGACTTTGAAGCAAGAATTTACTCCATGCACTTGCCTCAGAGTAAGGAA
AAGCGGCTCCTGAACCGGAACTTCATCACGAAGGATCTGGACAGCTTTATTAGCAGAAATCTGAACGATA
CCCGATATATCAGTCGCTTCCTGAAGAATTATATCGAGAGTTATCTGCAATTCTCCAACGACTCCCCCAA
GAGCTGTGTGGTCTGCGTGAACGGCCAGTGTACAGCCCAACTGCGGTCCAGATGGGGACTCAATAAGAAC
CGAGAAGAGAGCGATTTGCATCACGCTCTCGATGCCGCAGTCATAGCCTGCGCAGATCGGAAGATTATCA
AAGAGATTACCAATTACTACAACGAAAGGGAGAACCACAATTATAAAGTAAAGTATCCCCTCCCTTGGCA
CAGTTTTAGGCAGGACCTGATGGAGACACTCGCAGGTGTTTTCATTAGTCGCGCGCCCCGCAGGAAGATT
ACAGGACCCGCTCATGACGAAACCATACGCTCTCCCAAGCATTTCAACAAGGGCCTGACAAGCGTAAAGA
TTCCACTGACCACAGTCACACTGGAGAAGCTCGAAACCATGGTAAAGAATACTAAAGGTGGGATATCCGA
CAAGGCAGTCTACAACGTACTCAAGAACCGCTTGATCGAACACAACAATAAACCCCTTAAAGCTTTCGCG
GAGAAAATCTATAAGCCATTGAAAAATGGCACCAACGGCGCCATAATAAGAAGCATTAGGGTGGAGACTC
CGAGCTACACCGGAGTGTTCAGAAATGAGGGAAAAGGCATCTCTGATAACAGCCTCATGGTCCGCGTTGA
CGTGTTCAAGAAGAAAGACAAATACTATTTGGTCCCCATATACGTTGCTCACATGATCAAAAAGGAACTG
CCTAGCAAAGCCATCGTGCCTCTCAAACCCGAAAGCCAATGGGAGCTTATTGACTCCACCCACGAATTCC
TCTTCTCCCTGTACCAGAATGACTACCTGGTAATAAAAACCAAGAAGGGGATCACCGAGGGTTATTATCG
GTCCTGTCATAGAGGCACAGGGAGCCTGTCTTTGATGCCTCATTTCGCCAATAACAAAAATGTGAAGATT
GACATCGGCGTAAGGACGGCTATTAGCATTGAAAAGTATAATGTTGACATTCTCGGGAACAAAAGTATTG
TGAAGGGGGAACCCCGGAGGGGCATGGAAAAATACAATTCCTTCAAGTCTAAT
